Addgene plasmid #209245: pCAG/ATP9B(E272Q)-HA
Purpose: Mammalian expression of ATP9B mutant E272Q
Depositing lab: Hye-Won Shin. Depositing organization: Kyoto University, Graduate School of Pharmaceutical Sciences. Publication: ATPase reaction cycle of P4-ATPases affects their transport from the endoplasmic reticulum. Tone T, Nakayama K, Takatsu H, Shin HW. FEBS Lett. 2020 Feb;594(3):412-423. doi: 10.1002/1873-3468.13629. Epub 2019 Oct 14. PubMed 31571211.
Backbone
  Vector backbone: pCAG
  Vector type: Mammalian Expression
Growth in bacteria
  Bacterial resistance: Ampicillin, 100 μg/mL
  Growth temperature: 37°C
  Growth strain: DH5alpha
  Copy number: High Copy
Gene/Insert
  Gene/Insert name: ATP9B
  Species: H. sapiens (human)
  Mutation: E272Q
  Entrez Gene: ATP9B (a.k.a. ATPASEP, ATPIIB, HUSSY-20, NEO1L, hMMR1)
  Tag / fusion protein: HA (C terminal on insert)
  Cloning method: Gateway Cloning
Terms and licenses: Academic/Nonprofit Terms; Industry Terms: Not Available to Industry
How to cite: pCAG/ATP9B(E272Q)-HA was a gift from Hye-Won Shin (Addgene plasmid # 209245 ; http://n2t.net/addgene:209245 ; RRID:Addgene_209245)
