[The description below was written by a language model from this plasmid's Addgene catalogue record and pLannotate feature annotations shown in this document.]
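Description:
pCAG/ATP9B(E272Q)-HA is a 9.6 kb mammalian expression plasmid built on the pCAG backbone for expressing a point mutant of human ATP9B, a P4-ATPase family member. It is maintained in E. coli through a high-copy ColE1/pUC-type origin and selected with ampicillin via the β-lactamase gene. For mammalian cells it also carries a neomycin/G418 resistance cassette (NeoR/KanR) driven by an HSV thymidine kinase promoter fragment and ended by the HSV TK polyadenylation signal, which would allow selection of stable transfectants. An SV40 origin is present as well and can support episomal replication in cells expressing large T antigen.

The payload sits under the composite CAG promoter: the CMV immediate-early enhancer, the chicken β-actin promoter and a chimeric chicken β-actin/rabbit β-globin intron, giving strong, broadly active expression. Transcripts terminate at a rabbit β-globin poly(A) signal. The short HBB fragments annotated on either side of the insert are probably β-globin remnants of this cassette. The ATP9B open reading frame lies between attB1 and attB2 sites, consistent with the recorded Gateway cloning. The automated annotation matched the coding sequence to the mouse Atp9b protein entry, but the catalogue lists the insert as human, so that label most likely reflects homology. The catalogue records an E272Q substitution and a C-terminal HA epitope tag for immunodetection. The HA tag is not separately annotated in the feature table. The associated publication concerns how the ATPase reaction cycle of P4-ATPases affects their exit from the endoplasmic reticulum, so the construct is suited to expressing the tagged mutant in cultured cells and following its localisation and trafficking.
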