Features (pLannotate 1.2.2; 24 found; start..end, strand, type, name):
    263..395     +  promoter       HSV TK promoter (fragment): herpes simplex virus thymidine kinase promoter
    400..1203    +  CDS            NeoR/KanR: aminoglycoside phosphotransferase from Tn5; aph(3')-II (or nptII); confers resistance to neomycin, kanamycin, and G418 (Geneticin®)
   1210..1258    +  polyA_signal   HSV TK poly(A) signal: herpes simplex virus thymidine kinase polyadenylation signal (Cole and Stacy, 1985)
   1268..1647    +  enhancer       CMV enhancer: human cytomegalovirus immediate early enhancer
   1649..1792    +  promoter       chicken β-actin promoter (fragment): contains a 21-bp deletion relative to the standard chicken β-actin promoter
   1798..1948    +  promoter       chicken β-actin promoter (fragment): contains a 21-bp deletion relative to the standard chicken β-actin promoter
   1949..2965    +  intron         chimeric intron: chimera between introns from chicken β-actin and rabbit β-globin
   2969..3067    +  CDS            HBB (fragment): HBB_COLGU - Experimental evidence at transcript level: Swiss-Prot protein existence level 2. Involved in oxygen transport from the lung to the various peripheral tissues. From Colobus guereza (Mantled guereza) (Eastern black-and-white colobus monkey).
   3061..3085    +  protein_bind   attB1: mutant version of attB; recombination site for the Gateway® BP reaction BP Clonase™
   3121..6528    +  CDS            Atp9b: ATP9B_MOUSE - Experimental evidence at protein level: Swiss-Prot protein existence level 1. From Mus musculus (Mouse).
   6542..6566    -  protein_bind   attB2: mutant version of attB; recombination site for the Gateway® BP reaction BP Clonase™
   6640..6714    +  CDS            HBB (fragment): HBB_PONPY - Experimental evidence at transcript level: Swiss-Prot protein existence level 2. Involved in oxygen transport from the lung to the various peripheral tissues. From Pongo pygmaeus (Bornean orangutan).
   6789..6844    +  polyA_signal   β-globin poly(A) signal: rabbit β-globin polyadenylation signal (Gil and Proudfoot, 1987)
   7229..7245    -  protein_bind   lac operator: The lac repressor binds to the lac operator to inhibit transcription in E. coli. This inhibition can be relieved by adding lactose or isopropyl-β-D-thiogalactopyranoside (IPTG). lac repressor encoded by lacI
   7253..7283    -  promoter       lac promoter: promoter for the E. coli lac operon
   7298..7319    -  protein_bind   CAP binding site: CAP binding activates transcription in the presence of cAMP. E. coli catabolite activator protein
   7332..7371    -  CDS            lacI (fragment): lac repressor; lacI; The lac repressor binds to the lac operator to inhibit transcription in E. coli. This inhibition can be relieved by adding lactose or isopropyl-β-D-thiogalactopyranoside (IPTG).
   7378..7400    +  promoter       SV40 promoter (fragment): SV40 enhancer and early promoter
   7424..7559    +  rep_origin     SV40 ori: SV40 origin of replication
   7579..7713    +  polyA_signal   SV40 poly(A) signal: SV40 polyadenylation signal
   7715..7769    -  CDS            lacI (fragment): lac repressor; lacI; The lac repressor binds to the lac operator to inhibit transcription in E. coli. This inhibition can be relieved by adding lactose or isopropyl-β-D-thiogalactopyranoside (IPTG).
   7952..8540    -  rep_origin     ori: high-copy-number ColE1/pMB1/pBR322/pUC origin of replication
   8711..9571    -  CDS            AmpR: β-lactamase; bla; confers resistance to ampicillin, carbenicillin, and related antibiotics
   9572..88      -  promoter       AmpR promoter (across the origin): bla
>Addgene plasmid #209245 | pCAG/ATP9B(E272Q)-HA | addgene full sequence | sequence record 413388 | Addgene NGS Result
ATTATTGAAGCATTTATCAGGGTTATTGTCTCATGAGCGGATACATATTTGAATGTATTTAGAAAAATAA
ACAAATAGGGGTTCCGCGCACATTTCCCCGAAAAGTGCCACCTGGGTCGAGCAGTGTGGTTTTCAAGAGG
AAGCAAAAAGCCTCTCCACCCAGGCCTGGAATGTTTCCACCCAATGTCGAGCAGTGTGGTTTTGCAAGAG
GAAGCAAAAAGCCTCTCCACCCAGGCCTGGAATGTTTCCACCCAATGTCGAGCAAACCCCGCCCAGCGTC
TTGTCATTGGCGAATTAATTCGAACACGCAGATGCAGTCGGGGCGGCGCGGTCCCAGGTCCACTTCGCAT
ATTAAGGTGACGCGTGTGGCCTCGAACACCGAGCGACCCTGCAGCCAATATGGGATCGGCCATTGAACAA
GATGGATTGCACGCAGGTTCTCCGGCCGCTTGGGTGGAGAGGCTATTCGGCTATGACTGGGCACAACAGA
CAATCGGCTGCTCTGATGCCGCCGTGTTCCGGCTGTCAGCGCAGGGGCGCCCGGTTCTTTTTGTCAAGAC
CGACCTGTCCGGTGCCCTGAATGAACTGCAGGACGAGGCAGCGCGGCTATCGTGGCTGGCCACGACGGGC
GTTCCTTGCGCAGCTGTGCTCGACGTTGTCACTGAAGCGGGAAGGGACTGGCTGCTATTGGGCGAAGTGC
CGGGGCAGGATCTCCTGTCATCTCACCTTGCTCCTGCCGAGAAAGTATCCATCATGGCTGATGCAATGCG
GCGGCTGCATACGCTTGATCCGGCTACCTGCCCATTCGACCACCAAGCGAAACATCGCATCGAGCGAGCA
CGTACTCGGATGGAAGCCGGTCTTGTCGATCAGGATGATCTGGACGAAGAGCATCAGGGGCTCGCGCCAG
CCGAACTGTTCGCCAGGCTCAAGGCGCGCATGCCCGACGGCGATGATCTCGTCGTGACCCATGGCGATGC
CTGCTTGCCGAATATCATGGTGGAAAATGGCCGCTTTTCTGGATTCATCGACTGTGGCCGGCTGGGTGTG
GCGGACCGCTATCAGGACATAGCGTTGGCTACCCGTGATATTGCTGAAGAGCTTGGCGGCGAATGGGCTG
ACCGCTTCCTCGTGCTTTACGGTATCGCCGCTCCCGATTCGCAGCGCATCGCCTTCTATCGCCTTCTTGA
CGAGTTCTTCTGAGGGGATCGGCAATAAAAAGACAGAATAAAACGCACGGGTGTTGGGTCGTTTGTTCGG
ATCCGTCGACATTGATTATTGACTAGTTATTAATAGTAATCAATTACGGGGTCATTAGTTCATAGCCCAT
ATATGGAGTTCCGCGTTACATAACTTACGGTAAATGGCCCGCCTGGCTGACCGCCCAACGACCCCCGCCC
ATTGACGTCAATAATGACGTATGTTCCCATAGTAACGCCAATAGGGACTTTCCATTGACGTCAATGGGTG
GAGTATTTACGGTAAACTGCCCACTTGGCAGTACATCAAGTGTATCATATGCCAAGTACGCCCCCTATTG
ACGTCAATGACGGTAAATGGCCCGCCTGGCATTATGCCCAGTACATGACCTTATGGGACTTTCCTACTTG
GCAGTACATCTACGTATTAGTCATCGCTATTACCATGGTCGAGGTGAGCCCCACGTTCTGCTTCACTCTC
CCCATCTCCCCCCCCTCCCCACCCCCAATTTTGTATTTATTTATTTTTTAATTATTTTGTGCAGCGATGG
GGGCGGGGGGGGGGGGGGGGCGGGCCGGGGGGGGGGGGGGGGGGCGGGGGGGGGGGGGGGGGGGGGGGGG
GGGGGGGGGGGGGGGCGAGGCGGAGAGGTGCGGCGGCAGCCAATCAGAGCGGCGCGCTCCGAAAGTTTCC
TTTTATGGCGAGGCGGCGGCGGCGGCGGCCCTATAAAAAGCGAAGCGCGCGGCGGGCGGGAGTCGCTGCG
CGCTGCCTTCGCCCCGTGCCCCGCTCCGCCGCCGCCTCGCGCCGCCCGCCCCGGCTCTGACTGACCGCGT
TACTCCCACAGGTGAGCGGGCGGGACGGCCCTTCTCCTCCGGGCTGTAATTAGCGCTTGGTTTAATGACG
GCTTGTTTCTTTTCTGTGGCTGCGTGAAAGCCTTGAGGGGCTCCGGGAGGGCCCTTTGTGCGGGGGGAGC
GGCTCGGGGGGTGCGTGCGTGTGTGTGTGCGTGGGGAGCGCCGCGTGCGGCTCCGCGCTGCCCGGCGGCT
GTGAGCGCTGCGGGCGCGGCGCGGGGCTTTGTGCGCTCCGCAGTGTGCGCGAGGGGAGCGCGGCCGGGGG
CGGTGCCCCGCGGTGCGGGGGGGGCTGCGAGGGGAACAAAGGCTGCGTGCGGGGTGTGTGCGTGGGGGGG
TGAGCAGGGGGTGTGGGCGCGTCGGTCGGGCTGCAACCCCCCCTGCACCCCCCTCCCCGAGTTGCTGAGC
ACGGCCCGGCTTCGGGTGCGGGGCTCCGTACGGGGCGTGGCGCGGGGCTCGCCGTGCCGGGCGGGGGGTG
GCGGCAGGTGGGGGTGCCGGGCGGGGCGGGGCCGCCTCGGGCCGGGGAGGGCTCGGGGGAGGGGCGCGGC
GGCCCCCGGAGCGCCGGCGGCTGTCGAGGCGCGGCGAGCCGCAGCCATTGCCTTTTATGGTAATCGTGCG
AGAGGGCGCAGGGACTTCCTTTGTCCCAAATCTGTGCGGAGCCGAAATCTGGGAGGCGCCGCCGCACCCC
CTCTAGCGGGCGCGGGGCGAAGCGGTGCGGCGCCGGCAGGAAGGAAATGGGCGGGGAGGGCCTTCGTGCG
TCGCCGCGCCGCCGTCCCCTTCTCCCTCTCCAGCCTCGGGGCTGTCCGCGGGGGGACGGCTGCCTTCGGG
GGGGACGGGGCAGGGCGGGGTTCGGCTTCTGGCGTGTGACCGGCGGCTCTAGAGCCTCTGCTAACCATGT
TCATGCCTTCTTCTTTTTCCTACAGCTCCTGGGCAACGTGCTGGTTATTGTGCTGTCTCATCATTTTGGC
AAAGAATTTGCTAGCGAGCTCGCGGCCGCAGATCTCTAGTTAAGCTATCAACAAGTTTGTACAAAAAAGC
AGGCTCTTTAAAGGAACCAATTCAGTCGACTGGATCCACCATGGCGGACCAGATCCCGCTTTACCCGGTG
CGTAGCGCAGCGGCGGCCGCAGCCAACCGCAAACGCGCGGCCTACTACAGCGCCGCGGGGCCCAGGCCGG
GAGCCGACCGGCACAGCAGGTACCAGCTGGAGGATGAGTCTGCGCATTTGGATGAAATGCCACTAATGAT
GTCTGAAGAAGGCTTTGAGAATGAGGAAAGTGATTACCACACCTTACCACGAGCCAGGATAATGCAAAGG
AAAAGAGGACTGGAGTGGTTTGTCTGTGATGGCTGGAAGTTCCTCTGTACCAGTTGCTGTGGTTGGCTGA
TAAATATTTGTCGAAGAAAGAAAGAGCTGAAAGCTCGCACAGTATGGCTTGGATGTCCTGAAAAGTGTGA
AGAAAAACATCCCAGGAATTCTATAAAAAATCAAAAATACAATGTGTTTACCTTTATACCTGGGGTTTTG
TATGAACAATTCAAGTTTTTCTTGAATCTCTATTTTCTAGTAATATCCTGCTCACAGTTTGTACCAGCAT
TGAAAATAGGCTATCTCTACACCTACTGGGCTCCTCTGGGATTTGTCTTGGCTGTTACTATGACACGGGA
AGCAATTGATGAATTTCGGCGTTTTCAGCGTGACAAGGAAGTGAATTCACAACTATATAGCAAGCTTACA
GTAAGAGGTAAAGTGCAAGTTAAGAGTTCAGACATACAAGTTGGAGACCTCATCATAGTGGAAAAGAATC
AAAGAATTCCATCGGACATGGTGTTTCTTAGGACTTCAGAAAAAGCAGGTTCGTGTTTTATTCGAACTGA
TCAACTAGATGGTCAAACTGACTGGAAGCTGAAGGTGGCAGTGAGCTGCACGCAACAGCTGCCGGCTCTG
GGGGACCTTTTTTCTATCAGTGCTTATGTTTATGCTCAGAAACCACAAATGGACATTCACAGTTTCGAAG
GCACATTTACCAGGGAAGACAGTGACCCGCCCATTCATGAAAGTCTCAGCATAGAAAATACATTGTGGGC
AAGCACCATTGTTGCATCAGGTACTGTAATAGGTGTTGTCATTTATACCGGAAAAGAGACTCGAAGTGTA
ATGAACACATCCAATCCAAAAAATAAGGTTGGTTTGTTGGACCTTGAACTCAATCGGCTGACGAAAGCGC
TATTTTTGGCTTTAGTTGCTCTTTCCATTGTTATGGTAACCTTACAAGGATTTGTGGGTCCATGGTACCG
CAATCTTTTTCGGTTCCTTCTCCTCTTTTCTTACATCATTCCCATAAGTTTGCGTGTGAACTTGGACATG
GGCAAAGCGGTGTATGGATGGATGATGATGAAAGATGAGAACATCCCTGGCACGGTCGTTCGGACCAGCA
CTATCCCAGAGGAACTTGGGCGCCTGGTGTATTTATTGACAGACAAAACAGGAACCCTCACCCAGAATGA
AATGATATTTAAGCGGCTGCACCTGGGCACCGTGTCCTATGGCGCCGACACGATGGATGAGATCCAGAGC
CATGTCAGGGACTCCTACTCACAGATGCAGTCTCAAGCTGGTGGAAACAATACTGGTTCAACTCCACTAA
GAAAAGCCCAATCTTCAGCTCCCAAAGTTAGGAAAAGTGTCAGTAGTCGAATCCATGAAGCCGTGAAAGC
CATCGTGCTGTGTCACAACGTGACCCCCGTGTATGAGTCTCGGGCCGGCGTTACTGAGGAGACTGAGTTC
GCAGAGGCTGACCAAGACTTCAGTGATGAGAATCGCACCTACCAGGCTTCCAGCCCGGATGAGGTCGCTC
TGGTGCAGTGGACAGAGAGTGTGGGCCTCACGCTGGTCAGCAGGGACCTCACCTCCATGCAGCTGAAGAC
CCCCAGTGGCCAGGTCCTCAGCTTCTGCATTCTGCAGCTGTTTCCCTTCACCTCCGAGAGCAAGCGGATG
GGCGTCATCGTCAGGGATGAATCCACGGCAGAAATCACATTCTACATGAAGGGCGCTGACGTGGCCATGT
CTCCTATCGTGCAGTATAATGACTGGCTGGAAGAGGAGTGCGGAAACATGGCTCGCGAAGGACTGCGGAC
CCTCGTGGTTGCAAAGAAGGCGTTGACAGAGGAGCAGTACCAGGACTTTGAGAGCCGATACACTCAAGCC
AAGCTGAGCATGCACGACAGGTCCCTCAAGGTGGCCGCGGTAGTCGAGAGCCTGGAGAGGGAGATGGAAC
TGCTGTGCCTCACCGGCGTGGAGGACCAGCTGCAGGCAGACGTGCGGCCCACGCTGGAGATGCTGCGCAA
CGCCGGGATCAAGATATGGATGCTAACAGGCGATAAACTCGAGACAGCTACCTGCATTGCCAAAAGTTCA
CATCTCGTGTCTAGAACACAAGATATTCATATTTTCAGACAGGTAACCAGTCGGGGAGAGGCACATTTGG
AGCTGAATGCATTTCGAAGGAAGCATGATTGTGCACTAGTCATATCTGGGGACTCTCTGGAGGTTTGTCT
AAAGTACTACGAGCATGAATTTGTGGAGCTGGCCTGCCAGTGCCCTGCCGTGGTTTGCTGCCGCTGCTCA
CCCACCCAGAAGGCCCGCATTGTGACACTGCTGCAGCAGCACACAGGGAGACGCACCTGCGCCATCGGTG
ATGGAGGAAATGATGTCAGCATGATTCAGGCAGCAGACTGTGGGATTGGGATTGAGGGAAAGGAGGGTAA
GCAGGCCTCGCTGGCGGCCGACTTCTCCATCACGCAGTTCCGGCACATAGGCAGGCTGCTCATGGTGCAC
GGGCGGAACAGCTACAAGAGGTCGGCGGCACTCGGCCAGTTCGTCATGCACAGGGGCCTTATCATCTCCA
CCATGCAGGCTGTGTTTTCCTCAGTCTTCTACTTCGCATCCGTCCCTTTGTATCAGGGCTTCCTCATGGT
GGGGTATGCCACCATATACACCATGTTCCCAGTGTTCTCCTTAGTGCTGGACCAGGACGTGAAGCCAGAG
ATGGCGATGCTCTACCCGGAGCTGTACAAGGACCTCACCAAGGGAAGATCCTTGTCCTTCAAAACCTTCC
TCATCTGGGTTTTAATAAGTATTTACCAAGGCGGCATCCTCATGTATGGGGCCCTGGTGCTCTTCGAGTC
TGAGTTCGTCCACGTGGTGGCCATCTCCTTCACCGCACTGATCCTGACCGAGCTGCTGATGGTGGCGCTG
ACCGTCCGCACGTGGCACTGGCTGATGGTGGTGGCCGAGTTCCTCAGCTTAGGCTGCTACGTGTCCTCAC
TCGCTTTTCTCAATGAATATTTTGATGTTGCCTTTATCACCACCGTGACCTTCCTGTGGAAAGTGTCGGC
GATCACCGTGGTCAGCTGCCTCCCGCTGTATGTCCTCAAGTACCTGAGGCGCAAGCTCTCTCCTCCCAGC
TACTGCAAGCTGGCCTCGTCGAGATATCTAGACCCAGCTTTCTTGTACAAAGTGGTTGATCTAGAGGGCC
CGCGGTTCGAACTCGAGGTACCGAATTCGTACCCATACGACGTCCCAGACTACGCTTAATTCACTCCTCA
GGTGCAGGCTGCCTATCAGAAGGTGGTGGCTGGTGTGGCCAATGCCCTGGCTCACAAATACCACTGAGAT
CGATCTTTTTCCCTCTGCCAAAAATTATGGGGACATCATGAAGCCCCTTGAGCATCTGACTTCTGGCTAA
TAAAGGAAATTTATTTTCATTGCAATAGTGTGTTGGAATTTTTTGTGTCTCTCACTCGGAAGGACATATG
GGAGGGCAAATCATTTAAAACATCAGAATGAGTATTTGGTTTAGAGTTTGGCAACATATGCCCATATGCT
GGCTGCCATGAACAAAGGTTGGCTATAAAGAGGTCATCAGTATATGAAACAGCCCCCTGCTGTCCATTCC
TTATTCCATAGAAAAGCCTTGACTTGAGGTTAGATTTTTTTTATATTTTGTTTTGTGTTATTTTTTTCTT
TAACATCCCTAAAATTTTCCTTACATGTTTTACTAGCCAGATTTTTCCTCCTCTCCTGACTACTCCCAGT
CATAGCTGTCCCTCTTCTCTTATGGAGATCCCTCGACCTGCAGCCCAAGCTTGGCGTAATCATGGTCATA
GCTGTTTCCTGTGTGAAATTGTTATCCGCTCACAATTCCACACAACATACGAGCCGGAAGCATAAAGTGT
AAAGCCTGGGGTGCCTAATGAGTGAGCTAACTCACATTAATTGCGTTGCGCTCACTGCCCGCTTTCCAGT
CGGGAAACCTGTCGTGCCAGCGGATCCGCATCTCAATTAGTCAGCAACCATAGTCCCGCCCCTAACTCCG
CCCATCCCGCCCCTAACTCCGCCCAGTTCCGCCCATTCTCCGCCCCATGGCTGACTAATTTTTTTTATTT
ATGCAGAGGCCGAGGCCGCCTCGGCCTCTGAGCTATTCCAGAAGTAGTGAGGAGGCTTTTTTGGAGGCCT
AGGCTTTTGCAAAAAGCTAACTTGTTTATTGCAGCTTATAATGGTTACAAATAAAGCAATAGCATCACAA
ATTTCACAAATAAAGCATTTTTTTCACTGCATTCTAGTTGTGGTTTGTCCAAACTCATCAATGTATCTTA
TCATGTCTGGATCCGCTGCATTAATGAATCGGCCAACGCGCGGGGAGAGGCGGTTTGCGTATTGGGCGCT
CTTCCGCTTCCTCGCTCACTGACTCGCTGCGCTCGGTCGTTCGGCTGCGGCGAGCGGTATCAGCTCACTC
AAAGGCGGTAATACGGTTATCCACAGAATCAGGGGATAACGCAGGAAAGAACATGTGAGCAAAAGGCCAG
CAAAAGGCCAGGAACCGTAAAAAGGCCGCGTTGCTGGCGTTTTTCCATAGGCTCCGCCCCCCTGACGAGC
ATCACAAAAATCGACGCTCAAGTCAGAGGTGGCGAAACCCGACAGGACTATAAAGATACCAGGCGTTTCC
CCCTGGAAGCTCCCTCGTGCGCTCTCCTGTTCCGACCCTGCCGCTTACCGGATACCTGTCCGCCTTTCTC
CCTTCGGGAAGCGTGGCGCTTTCTCATAGCTCACGCTGTAGGTATCTCAGTTCGGTGTAGGTCGTTCGCT
CCAAGCTGGGCTGTGTGCACGAACCCCCCGTTCAGCCCGACCGCTGCGCCTTATCCGGTAACTATCGTCT
TGAGTCCAACCCGGTAAGACACGACTTATCGCCACTGGCAGCAGCCACTGGTAACAGGATTAGCAGAGCG
AGGTATGTAGGCGGTGCTACAGAGTTCTTGAAGTGGTGGCCTAACTACGGCTACACTAGAAGAACAGTAT
TTGGTATCTGCGCTCTGCTGAAGCCAGTTACCTTCGGAAAAAGAGTTGGTAGCTCTTGATCCGGCAAACA
AACCACCGCTGGTAGCGGTGGTTTTTTTGTTTGCAAGCAGCAGATTACGCGCAGAAAAAAAGGATCTCAA
GAAGATCCTTTGATCTTTTCTACGGGGTCTGACGCTCAGTGGAACGAAAACTCACGTTAAGGGATTTTGG
TCATGAGATTATCAAAAAGGATCTTCACCTAGATCCTTTTAAATTAAAAATGAAGTTTTAAATCAATCTA
AAGTATATATGAGTAAACTTGGTCTGACAGTTACCAATGCTTAATCAGTGAGGCACCTATCTCAGCGATC
TGTCTATTTCGTTCATCCATAGTTGCCTGACTCCCCGTCGTGTAGATAACTACGATACGGGAGGGCTTAC
CATCTGGCCCCAGTGCTGCAATGATACCGCGAGACCCACGCTCACCGGCTCCAGATTTATCAGCAATAAA
CCAGCCAGCCGGAAGGGCCGAGCGCAGAAGTGGTCCTGCAACTTTATCCGCCTCCATCCAGTCTATTAAT
TGTTGCCGGGAAGCTAGAGTAAGTAGTTCGCCAGTTAATAGTTTGCGCAACGTTGTTGCCATTGCTACAG
GCATCGTGGTGTCACGCTCGTCGTTTGGTATGGCTTCATTCAGCTCCGGTTCCCAACGATCAAGGCGAGT
TACATGATCCCCCATGTTGTGCAAAAAAGCGGTTAGCTCCTTCGGTCCTCCGATCGTTGTCAGAAGTAAG
TTGGCCGCAGTGTTATCACTCATGGTTATGGCAGCACTGCATAATTCTCTTACTGTCATGCCATCCGTAA
GATGCTTTTCTGTGACTGGTGAGTACTCAACCAAGTCATTCTGAGAATAGTGTATGCGGCGACCGAGTTG
CTCTTGCCCGGCGTCAATACGGGATAATACCGCGCCACATAGCAGAACTTTAAAAGTGCTCATCATTGGA
AAACGTTCTTCGGGGCGAAAACTCTCAAGGATCTTACCGCTGTTGAGATCCAGTTCGATGTAACCCACTC
GTGCACCCAACTGATCTTCAGCATCTTTTACTTTCACCAGCGTTTCTGGGTGAGCAAAAACAGGAAGGCA
AAATGCCGCAAAAAAGGGAATAAGGGCGACACGGAAATGTTGAATACTCATACTCTTCCTTTTTCAAT
